Addgene plasmid #27687: Cofilin-pmCherryC1
Depositing lab: Christien Merrifield. Depositing organization: MRC Laboratory of Molecular Biology. Publication: A high precision survey of the molecular dynamics of Mammalian clathrin-mediated endocytosis. Taylor MJ, Perrais D, Merrifield CJ. PLoS Biol. 2011 Mar . 9(3):e1000604. 10.1371/journal.pbio.1000604 PubMed 21445324.
Backbone
  Vector backbone: pmCherry-C1
  Backbone manufacturer: Clontech
  Backbone size w/o insert (bp): 4722
  Vector type: Mammalian Expression
  Selectable markers: Neomycin (select with G418)
Growth in bacteria
  Bacterial resistance: Kanamycin, 50 μg/mL
  Growth temperature: 37°C
  Growth strain: DH5alpha
  Copy number: Unknown
Gene/Insert
  Gene/Insert name: Cofilin
  Species: M. musculus (mouse)
  Insert size (bp): 500
  Entrez Gene: Cfl1 (a.k.a. Cof)
  Tag / fusion protein: mCherry (N terminal on insert)
  Cloning method: Restriction Enzyme; 5′ cloning site BglII (not destroyed); 3′ cloning site EcoRI (not destroyed)
  Sequencing primers: 5′ mCherry-F 5'-ccccgtaatgcagaagaaga; 3′ SV40pA-R
Terms and licenses: Academic/Nonprofit Terms; Industry Terms: Not Available to Industry
Depositor comments: Gene PCR from cDNA library from mouse brain
How to cite: Cofilin-pmCherryC1 was a gift from Christien Merrifield (Addgene plasmid # 27687 ; http://n2t.net/addgene:27687 ; RRID:Addgene_27687)
