[The description below was written by a language model from this plasmid's Addgene catalogue record and pLannotate feature annotations shown in this document.]
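Description:
Cofilin-pmCherryC1 is a mammalian expression plasmid built on the Clontech pmCherry-C1 backbone that encodes mouse cofilin-1 (Cfl1) fused at its N terminus to the monomeric red fluorescent protein mCherry. The cofilin coding region, about 500 bp, was amplified by PCR from a mouse brain cDNA library and inserted between the BglII and EcoRI sites of the multiple cloning site, both of which remain intact. In the roughly 5.2 kb assembled sequence, the human cytomegalovirus immediate early enhancer and promoter drive constitutive transcription of the mCherry open reading frame. This is followed by a short stretch of polylinker sequence and then the Cfl1 coding sequence, and the transcript is terminated by the SV40 polyadenylation signal.

The plasmid is propagated in E. coli through a high-copy ColE1/pUC-type origin and also carries an f1 phage origin. A single Tn5 aminoglycoside phosphotransferase gene (NeoR/KanR) provides selection in both hosts. A bacterial bla-type promoter expresses it for kanamycin resistance in bacteria, and the adjacent SV40 enhancer/early promoter expresses it for G418 selection of stably transfected mammalian cells, with an HSV thymidine kinase polyadenylation signal downstream. The short large T antigen, ble and bGH poly(A) fragments picked up by automated annotation are probably backbone remnants or partial matches rather than functional elements.

Cofilin binds F-actin and promotes its depolymerisation, so the red fusion protein serves as a live-cell reporter of cofilin localisation and actin turnover. The associated publication surveyed the molecular dynamics of clathrin-mediated endocytosis in mammalian cells, which suggests the construct was used to image cofilin recruitment during endocytic events.
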