Features (pLannotate 1.2.2; 16 found; start..end, strand, type, name):
     61..364     +  enhancer       CMV enhancer: human cytomegalovirus immediate early enhancer
    365..568     +  promoter       CMV promoter: human cytomegalovirus (CMV) immediate early promoter
    613..1320    +  CDS            mCherry: mCherry is a basic (constitutively fluorescent) red fluorescent protein published in 2004, derived from Discosoma sp.. It is reported to be a very rapidly-maturing monomer with low acid sensitivity.
   1321..1337    +  misc_feature   MCS (fragment): multiple cloning site
   1375..1872    +  CDS            Cfl1: COF1_MOUSE - Experimental evidence at protein level: Swiss-Prot protein existence level 1. Binds to F-actin and exhibits pH-sensitive F-actin depolymerizing activity (PubMed:11809832). In conjunction with the subcortical maternal complex (SCMC), plays an essential role for zygotes to progress beyond the first embryonic cell divisions via regulation of actin dynamics (PubMed:25208553). Required for the centralization of the mitotic spindle and symmetric division of zygotes (PubMed:25208553). Plays a role in the regulation of cell morphology and cytoskeletal organization in epithelial cells (By
   1876..1912    +  misc_feature   MCS (fragment): multiple cloning site
   1929..2013    +  CDS            large T antigen (fragment): large T antigen from SV40 (simian virus 40)
   2036..2157    +  polyA_signal   SV40 poly(A) signal: SV40 polyadenylation signal
   2191..2619    -  rep_origin     f1 ori (sequence partly withheld): f1 bacteriophage origin of replication; arrow indicates direction of (+) strand synthesis
   2646..2750    +  promoter       AmpR promoter: bla
   2752..3109    +  promoter       SV40 promoter: SV40 enhancer and early promoter
   3144..3938    +  CDS            NeoR/KanR: aminoglycoside phosphotransferase from Tn5; aph(3')-II (or nptII); confers resistance to neomycin, kanamycin, and G418 (Geneticin®)
   3959..4111    +  CDS            ble (fragment): BLE_KLEPN - Experimental evidence at protein level: Swiss-Prot protein existence level 1. Binding protein with a strong affinity to the bleomycin family of antibiotics. Binds to CL990; an antimitotic-antibiotic compound. From Klebsiella pneumoniae.
   4170..4217    +  polyA_signal   HSV TK poly(A) signal: herpes simplex virus thymidine kinase polyadenylation signal (Cole and Stacy, 1985)
   4308..4324    -  polyA_signal   bGH poly(A) signal (fragment): bovine growth hormone polyadenylation signal
   4546..5134    +  rep_origin     ori: high-copy-number ColE1/pMB1/pBR322/pUC origin of replication
>Addgene plasmid #27687 | Cofilin-pmCherryC1 | addgene full sequence | sequence record 168130 | Addgene assembled sequence
TAGTTATTAATAGTAATCAATTACGGGGTCATTAGTTCATAGCCCATATATGGAGTTCCGCGTTACATAA
CTTACGGTAAATGGCCCGCCTGGCTGACCGCCCAACGACCCCCGCCCATTGACGTCAATAATGACGTATG
TTCCCATAGTAACGCCAATAGGGACTTTCCATTGACGTCAATGGGTGGAGTATTTACGGTAAACTGCCCA
CTTGGCAGTACATCAAGTGTATCATATGCCAAGTACGCCCCCTATTGACGTCAATGACGGTAAATGGCCC
GCCTGGCATTATGCCCAGTACATGACCTTATGGGACTTTCCTACTTGGCAGTACATCTACGTATTAGTCA
TCGCTATTACCATGGTGATGCGGTTTTGGCAGTACATCAATGGGCGTGGATAGCGGTTTGACTCACGGGG
ATTTCCAAGTCTCCACCCCATTGACGTCAATGGGAGTTTGTTTTGGCACCAAAATCAACGGGACTTTCCA
AAATGTCGTAACAACTCCGCCCCATTGACGCAAATGGGCGGTAGGCGTGTACGGTGGGAGGTCTATATAA
GCAGAGCTGGTTTAGTGAACCGTCAGATCCGCTAGCGCTACCGGTCGCCACCATGGTGAGCAAGGGCGAG
GAGGATAACATGGCCATCATCAAGGAGTTCATGCGCTTCAAGGTGCACATGGAGGGCTCCGTGAACGGCC
ACGAGTTCGAGATCGAGGGCGAGGGCGAGGGCCGCCCCTACGAGGGCACCCAGACCGCCAAGCTGAAGGT
GACCAAGGGTGGCCCCCTGCCCTTCGCCTGGGACATCCTGTCCCCTCAGTTCATGTACGGCTCCAAGGCC
TACGTGAAGCACCCCGCCGACATCCCCGACTACTTGAAGCTGTCCTTCCCCGAGGGCTTCAAGTGGGAGC
GCGTGATGAACTTCGAGGACGGCGGCGTGGTGACCGTGACCCAGGACTCCTCCCTGCAGGACGGCGAGTT
CATCTACAAGGTGAAGCTGCGCGGCACCAACTTCCCCTCCGACGGCCCCGTAATGCAGAAGAAGACCATG
GGCTGGGAGGCCTCCTCCGAGCGGATGTACCCCGAGGACGGCGCCCTGAAGGGCGAGATCAAGCAGAGGC
TGAAGCTGAAGGACGGCGGCCACTACGACGCTGAGGTCAAGACCACCTACAAGGCCAAGAAGCCCGTGCA
GCTGCCCGGCGCCTACAACGTCAACATCAAGTTGGACATCACCTCCCACAACGAGGACTACACCATCGTG
GAACAGTACGAACGCGCCGAGGGCCGCCACTCCACCGGCGGCATGGACGAGCTGTACAAGTCCGGACTCA
GATCTCGGATGGGTTCGACCTCGGGTTCGACCAAGGGTCAGCTGATGGCCTCTGGTGTGGCTGTCTCTGA
TGGTGTCATCAAGGTGTTCAATGACATGAAGGTTCGCAAGTCTTCAACACCAGAAGAAGTGAAGAAACGC
AAGAAGGCGGTGCTCTTTTGCCTGAGTGAGGACAAGAAGAACATCATCCTGGAGGAGGGCAAGGAGATCC
TGGTAGGAGATGTGGGGCAGACTGTGGACGACCCCTACACCACTTTTGTCAAGATGCTGCCAGACAAGGA
CTGCCGCTATGCACTCTATGATGCAACCTATGAGACCAAGGAGAGCAAGAAGGAGGACCTGGTGTTCATC
TTCTGGGCCCCCGAGAATGCACCCCTCAAGAGCAAAATGATCTATGCCAGCTCCAAGGATGCCATCAAGA
AGAAGCTGACAGGAATCAAGCATGAATTACAAGCTAACTGCTACGAGGAGGTCAAGGACCGCTGCACCCT
GGCAGAGAAACTAGGTGGCAGCGCCGTCATTTCCCTGGAGGGCAAGCCTTTGTGAGAATTCTGCAGTCGA
CGGTACCGCGGGCCCGGGATCCACCGGATCTAGATAACTGATCATAATCAGCCATACCACATTTGTAGAG
GTTTTACTTGCTTTAAAAAACCTCCCACACCTCCCCCTGAACCTGAAACATAAAATGAATGCAATTGTTG
TTGTTAACTTGTTTATTGCAGCTTATAATGGTTACAAATAAAGCAATAGCATCACAAATTTCACAAATAA
AGCATTTTTTTCACTGCATTCTAGTTGTGGTTTGTCCAAACTCATCAATGTATCTTAACGCGTAAATTGT
AAGCGTTAATATTTTGTTAAAATTCGCGTTAAATTTTTGTTAAATCAGCTCATTTTTTAACCAATAGGCC
GAAATCGGCAAAATCCCTTATAAATCAAAAGAATAGACCGAGATAGGGT
[37 nt withheld, positions 2290-2326]
AAAGAACGTGGACTCCAACGTCAAAGG
[49 nt withheld, positions 2354-2402]
T
[91 nt withheld, positions 2404-2494]
G
[124 nt withheld, positions 2496-2619]
CAGGTGGCACTTTTCGGGGAAATGTGCGCGGAACCCCTATTTGTTTATTTTTCTAAATACATTCAAATAT
GTATCCGCTCATGAGACAATAACCCTGATAAATGCTTCAATAATATTGAAAAAGGAAGAGTCCTGAGGCG
GAAAGAACCAGCTGTGGAATGTGTGTCAGTTAGGGTGTGGAAAGTCCCCAGGCTCCCCAGCAGGCAGAAG
TATGCAAAGCATGCATCTCAATTAGTCAGCAACCAGGTGTGGAAAGTCCCCAGGCTCCCCAGCAGGCAGA
AGTATGCAAAGCATGCATCTCAATTAGTCAGCAACCATAGTCCCGCCCCTAACTCCGCCCATCCCGCCCC
TAACTCCGCCCAGTTCCGCCCATTCTCCGCCCCATGGCTGACTAATTTTTTTTATTTATGCAGAGGCCGA
GGCCGCCTCGGCCTCTGAGCTATTCCAGAAGTAGTGAGGAGGCTTTTTTGGAGGCCTAGGCTTTTGCAAA
GATCGATCAAGAGACAGGATGAGGATCGTTTCGCATGATTGAACAAGATGGATTGCACGCAGGTTCTCCG
GCCGCTTGGGTGGAGAGGCTATTCGGCTATGACTGGGCACAACAGACAATCGGCTGCTCTGATGCCGCCG
TGTTCCGGCTGTCAGCGCAGGGGCGCCCGGTTCTTTTTGTCAAGACCGACCTGTCCGGTGCCCTGAATGA
ACTGCAAGACGAGGCAGCGCGGCTATCGTGGCTGGCCACGACGGGCGTTCCTTGCGCAGCTGTGCTCGAC
GTTGTCACTGAAGCGGGAAGGGACTGGCTGCTATTGGGCGAAGTGCCGGGGCAGGATCTCCTGTCATCTC
ACCTTGCTCCTGCCGAGAAAGTATCCATCATGGCTGATGCAATGCGGCGGCTGCATACGCTTGATCCGGC
TACCTGCCCATTCGACCACCAAGCGAAACATCGCATCGAGCGAGCACGTACTCGGATGGAAGCCGGTCTT
GTCGATCAGGATGATCTGGACGAAGAGCATCAGGGGCTCGCGCCAGCCGAACTGTTCGCCAGGCTCAAGG
CGAGCATGCCCGACGGCGAGGATCTCGTCGTGACCCATGGCGATGCCTGCTTGCCGAATATCATGGTGGA
AAATGGCCGCTTTTCTGGATTCATCGACTGTGGCCGGCTGGGTGTGGCGGACCGCTATCAGGACATAGCG
TTGGCTACCCGTGATATTGCTGAAGAGCTTGGCGGCGAATGGGCTGACCGCTTCCTCGTGCTTTACGGTA
TCGCCGCTCCCGATTCGCAGCGCATCGCCTTCTATCGCCTTCTTGACGAGTTCTTCTGAGCGGGACTCTG
GGGTTCGAAATGACCGACCAAGCGACGCCCAACCTGCCATCACGAGATTTCGATTCCACCGCCGCCTTCT
ATGAAAGGTTGGGCTTCGGAATCGTTTTCCGGGACGCCGGCTGGATGATCCTCCAGCGCGGGGATCTCAT
GCTGGAGTTCTTCGCCCACCCTAGGGGGAGGCTAACTGAAACACGGAAGGAGACAATACCGGAAGGAACC
CGCGCTATGACGGCAATAAAAAGACAGAATAAAACGCACGGTGTTGGGTCGTTTGTTCATAAACGCGGGG
TTCGGTCCCAGGGCTGGCACTCTGTCGATACCCCACCGAGACCCCATTGGGGCCAATACGCCCGCGTTTC
TTCCTTTTCCCCACCCCACCCCCCAAGTTCGGGTGAAGGCCCAGGGCTCGCAGCCAACGTCGGGGCGGCA
GGCCCTGCCATAGCCTCAGGTTACTCATATATACTTTAGATTGATTTAAAACTTCATTTTTAATTTAAAA
GGATCTAGGTGAAGATCCTTTTTGATAATCTCATGACCAAAATCCCTTAACGTGAGTTTTCGTTCCACTG
AGCGTCAGACCCCGTAGAAAAGATCAAAGGATCTTCTTGAGATCCTTTTTTTCTGCGCGTAATCTGCTGC
TTGCAAACAAAAAAACCACCGCTACCAGCGGTGGTTTGTTTGCCGGATCAAGAGCTACCAACTCTTTTTC
CGAAGGTAACTGGCTTCAGCAGAGCGCAGATACCAAATACTGTCCTTCTAGTGTAGCCGTAGTTAGGCCA
CCACTTCAAGAACTCTGTAGCACCGCCTACATACCTCGCTCTGCTAATCCTGTTACCAGTGGCTGCTGCC
AGTGGCGATAAGTCGTGTCTTACCGGGTTGGACTCAAGACGATAGTTACCGGATAAGGCGCAGCGGTCGG
GCTGAACGGGGGGTTCGTGCACACAGCCCAGCTTGGAGCGAACGACCTACACCGAACTGAGATACCTACA
GCGTGAGCTATGAGAAAGCGCCACGCTTCCCGAAGGGAGAAAGGCGGACAGGTATCCGGTAAGCGGCAGG
GTCGGAACAGGAGAGCGCACGAGGGAGCTTCCAGGGGGAAACGCCTGGTATCTTTATAGTCCTGTCGGGT
TTCGCCACCTCTGACTTGAGCGTCGATTTTTGTGATGCTCGTCAGGGGGGCGGAGCCTATGGAAAAACGC
CAGCAACGCGGCCTTTTTACGGTTCCTGGCCTTTTGCTGGCCTTTTGCTCACATGTTCTTTCCTGCGTTA
TCCCCTGATTCTGTGGATAACCGTATTACCGCCATGCAT
