>Addgene plasmid #27687 | Cofilin-pmCherryC1 | addgene partial sequence | sequence record 34012 | 27687 with mCherry-F
ACAAGGCCAAGAAGCCCGTGCAGCTGCCCGGCGCCTACAACGTCAACATCAAGTTGGACATCACCTCCCA
CAACGAGGACTACACCATCGTGGAACAGTACGAACGCGCCGAGGGCCGCCACTCCACCGGCGGCATGGAC
GAGCTGTACAAGTCCGGACTCAGATCTCGGATGGGTTCGACCTCGGGTTCGACCAAGGGTCAGCTGATGG
CCTCTGGTGTGGCTGTCTCTGATGGTGTCATCAAGGTGTTCAATGACATGAAGGTTCGCAAGTCTTCAAC
ACCAGAAGAAGTGAAGAAACGCAAGAAGGCGGTGCTCTTTTGCCTGAGTGAGGACAAGAAGAACATCATC
CTGGAGGAGGGCAAGGAGATCCTGGTAGGAGATGTGGGGCAGACTGTGGACGACCCCTACACCACTTTTG
TCAAGATGCTGCCAGACAAGGACTGCCGCTATGCACTCTATGATGCAACCTATGAGACCAAGGAGAGCAA
GAAGGAGGACCTGGTGTTCATCTTCTGGGCCCCCGAGAATGCACCCCTCAAGAGCAAAATGATCTATGCC
AGCTCCAAGGATGCCATCAAGAAGAA
