>Addgene plasmid #27687 | Cofilin-pmCherryC1 | addgene partial sequence | sequence record 168129 | SV40pA-R 5'-GAAATTTGTGATGCTATTGC-3'
TAAACAAGTTAACAACAACAATTGCATTCATTTTATGTTTCAGGTTCAGGGGGAGGTGTGGGAGGTTTTT
TAAAGCAAGTAAAACCTCTACAAATGTGGTATGGCTGATTATGATCAGTTATCTAGATCCGGTGGATCCC
GGGCCCGCGGTACCGTCGACTGCAGAATTCTCACAAAGGCTTGCCCTCCAGGGAAATGACGGCGCTGCCA
CCTAGTTTCTCTGCCAGGGTGCAGCGGTCCTTGACCTCCTCGTAGCAGTTAGCTTGTAATTCATGCTTGA
TTCCTGTCAGCTTCTTCTTGATGGCATCCTTGGAGCTGGCATAGATCATTTTGCTCTTGAGGGGTGCATT
CTCGGGGGCCCAGAAGATGAACACCAGGTCCTCCTTCTTGCTCTCCTTGGTCTCATAGGTTGCATCATAG
AGTGCATAGCGGCAGTCCTTGTCTGGCAGCATCTTGACAAAAGTGGTGTAGGGGTCGTCCACAGTCTGCC
CCACATCTCCTACCAGGATCTCCTTGCCCTCCTCCAGGATGATGTTCTTCTTGTCCTCACTCAGGCAAAA
GAGCACCGCCTTCTTGCGTTTCTTCACTTCTTCTGGTGTTGAAGACTTGCGAACCTTCATGTCATTGAAC
ACCTTGATGACACCATCAGAGACAGCCACACCAGAGGCCATCAGCTGACCCTTGGTCGAACCCGAGGTCG
AACCCATCCGAGATCTGAGTCCGGACTTGTACAGCTCGTCCATGCCGCCGGTGGAGTGGCGGCCCTCGGC
GCGTTCGTACTGTTCCACGATGGTGTAGTCCTCGTTGTGGGAGGTGATGTCCAACTTGATGTTGACGTTG
TAGGCGCCGGGCAGCTGCACGGGCTTCTTGG
